>Addgene plasmid | pDONR221-SLC50A1_STOP | analyzer sequence | sequence record 312722
CTTTCCTGCGTTATCCCCTGATTCTGTGGATAACCGTATTACCGCCTTTGAGTGAGCTGATACCGCTCGC
CGCAGCCGAACGACCGAGCGCAGCGAGTCAGTGAGCGAGGAAGCGGAAGAGCGCCCAATACGCAAACCGC
CTCTCCCCGCGCGTTGGCCGATTCATTAATGCAGCTGGCACGACAGGTTTCCCGACTGGAAAGCGGGCAG
TGAGCGCAACGCAATTAATACGCGTACCGCTAGCCAGGAAGAGTTTGTAGAAACGCAAAAAGGCCATCCG
TCAGGATGGCCTTCTGCTTAGTTTGATGCCTGGCAGTTTATGGCGGGCGTCCTGCCCGCCACCCTCCGGG
CCGTTGCTTCACAACGTTCAAATCCGCTCCCGGCGGATTTGTCCTACTCAGGAGAGCGTTCACCGACAAA
CAACAGATAAAACGAAAGGCCCAGTCTTCCGACTGAGCCTTTCGTTTTATTTGATGCCTGGCAGTTCCCT
ACTCTCGCGTTAACGCTAGCATGGATGTTTTCCCAGTCACGACGTTGTAAAACGACGGCCAGTCTTAAGC
TCGGGCCCCAAATAATGATTTTATTTTGACTGATAGTGACCTGTTCGTTGCAACACATTGATGAGCAATG
CTTTTTTATAATGCCAACTTTGTACAAAAAAGCAGGCTCCACCATGGAGGCCGGCGGCTTTCTGGACAGC
CTGATCTACGGCGCCTGCGTGGTGTTTACACTGGGCATGTTCTCTGCCGGCCTGAGCGACCTGCGGCACA
TGAGAATGACCAGGTCCGTGGATAACGTGCAGTTCCTGCCCTTTCTGACCACAGAGGTGAACAATCTGGG
CTGGCTGTCTTACGGCGCCCTGAAGGGCGATGGCATCCTGATCGTGGTGAATACAGTGGGCGCCGCCCTG
CAGACCCTGTATATCCTGGCCTACCTGCACTATTGCCCTCGGAAGAGAGTGGTGCTGCTGCAGACCGCCA
CACTGCTGGGCGTGCTGCTGCTGGGATACGGATATTTCTGGCTGCTGGTGCCAAACCCTGAGGCAAGGCT
GCAGCAGCTGGGCCTGTTTTGTTCCGTGTTCACCATCTCCATGTACCTGTCTCCTCTGGCCGACCTGGCC
AAAGTGATCCAGACCAAGAGCACACAGTGCCTGTCCTATCCACTGACCATCGCCACACTGCTGACCAGCG
CCTCCTGGTGTCTGTACGGCTTTAGGCTGCGCGACCCATATATCATGGTGTCTAACTTCCCCGGCATCGT
GACAAGCTTCATCCGCTTTTGGCTGTTCTGGAAGTACCCCCAGGAGCAGGATCGGAATTATTGGCTGCTG
CAGACCTAAGACCCAGCTTTCTTGTACAAAGTTGGCATTATAAGAAAGCATTGCTTATCAATTTGTTGCA
ACGAACAGGTCACTATCAGTCAAAATAAAATCATTATTTGCCATCCAGCTGATATCCCCTATAGTGAGTC
GTATTACATGGTCATAGCTGTTTCCTGGCAGCTCTGGCCCGTGTCTCAAAATCTCTGATGTTACATTGCA
CAAGATAAAATAATATCATCATGAACAATAAAACTGTCTGCTTACATAAACAGTAATACAAGGGGTGTTA
TGAGCCATATTCAACGGGAAACGTCGAGGCCGCGATTAAATTCCAACATGGATGCTGATTTATATGGGTA
TAAATGGGCTCGCGATAATGTCGGGCAATCAGGTGCGACAATCTATCGCTTGTATGGGAAGCCCGATGCG
CCAGAGTTGTTTCTGAAACATGGCAAAGGTAGCGTTGCCAATGATGTTACAGATGAGATGGTCAGACTAA
ACTGGCTGACGGAATTTATGCCTCTTCCGACCATCAAGCATTTTATCCGTACTCCTGATGATGCATGGTT
ACTCACCACTGCGATCCCCGGAAAAACAGCATTCCAGGTATTAGAAGAATATCCTGATTCAGGTGAAAAT
ATTGTTGATGCGCTGGCAGTGTTCCTGCGCCGGTTGCATTCGATTCCTGTTTGTAATTGTCCTTTTAACA
GCGATCGCGTATTTCGTCTCGCTCAGGCGCAATCACGAATGAATAACGGTTTGGTTGATGCGAGTGATTT
TGATGACGAGCGTAATGGCTGGCCTGTTGAACAAGTCTGGAAAGAAATGCATAAACTTTTGCCATTCTCA
CCGGATTCAGTCGTCACTCATGGTGATTTCTCACTTGATAACCTTATTTTTGACGAGGGGAAATTAATAG
GTTGTATTGATGTTGGACGAGTCGGAATCGCAGACCGATACCAGGATCTTGCCATCCTATGGAACTGCCT
CGGTGAGTTTTCTCCTTCATTACAGAAACGGCTTTTTCAAAAATATGGTATTGATAATCCTGATATGAAT
AAATTGCAGTTTCATTTGATGCTCGATGAGTTTTTCTAATCAGAATTGGTTAATTGGTTGTAACACTGGC
AGAGCATTACGCTGACTTGACGGGACGGCGCAAGCTCATGACCAAAATCCCTTAACGTGAGTTACGCGTC
GTTCCACTGAGCGTCAGACCCCGTAGAAAAGATCAAAGGATCTTCTTGAGATCCTTTTTTTCTGCGCGTA
ATCTGCTGCTTGCAAACAAAAAAACCACCGCTACCAGCGGTGGTTTGTTTGCCGGATCAAGAGCTACCAA
CTCTTTTTCCGAAGGTAACTGGCTTCAGCAGAGCGCAGATACCAAATACTGTTCTTCTAGTGTAGCCGTA
GTTAGGCCACCACTTCAAGAACTCTGTAGCACCGCCTACATACCTCGCTCTGCTAATCCTGTTACCAGTG
GCTGCTGCCAGTGGCGATAAGTCGTGTCTTACCGGGTTGGACTCAAGACGATAGTTACCGGATAAGGCGC
AGCGGTCGGGCTGAACGGGGGGTTCGTGCACACAGCCCAGCTTGGAGCGAACGACCTACACCGAACTGAG
ATACCTACAGCGTGAGCTATGAGAAAGCGCCACGCTTCCCGAAGGGAGAAAGGCGGACAGGTATCCGGTA
AGCGGCAGGGTCGGAACAGGAGAGCGCACGAGGGAGCTTCCAGGGGGAAACGCCTGGTATCTTTATAGTC
CTGTCGGGTTTCGCCACCTCTGACTTGAGCGTCGATTTTTGTGATGCTCGTCAGGGGGGCGGAGCCTATG
GAAAAACGCCAGCAACGCGGCCTTTTTACGGTTCCTGGCCTTTTGCTGGCCTTTTGCTCACATGTT
Features (pLannotate 1.2.2; 10 found; start..end, strand, type, name):
    121..213     +  CDS            lacI (fragment): lac repressor; lacI; The lac repressor binds to the lac operator to inhibit transcription in E. coli. This inhibition can be relieved by adding lactose or isopropyl-β-D-thiogalactopyranoside (IPTG).
    268..295     -  terminator     rrnB T2 terminator: transcription terminator T2 from the E. coli rrnB gene
    427..470     +  terminator     rrnB T1 terminator: Escherichia coli rrnB; transcription terminator T1 from the E. coli rrnB gene
    517..553     -  CDS            lacZα (fragment): LacZα fragment of β-galactosidase; lacZ fragment
    569..668     +  protein_bind   attL1: mutant version of attL; recombination site for the Gateway® LR reaction LR Clonase™
    674..1336    +  CDS            SLC50A1: SWET1_HUMAN - Also known as RAG1AP1, SCP. Experimental evidence at protein level: Swiss-Prot protein existence level 1. Mediates sugar transport across membranes. May stimulate V(D)J recombination by the activation of RAG1. From Homo sapiens (Human).
   1341..1440    -  protein_bind   attL2: mutant version of attL; recombination site for the Gateway® LR reaction LR Clonase™
   1458..1476    -  promoter       T7 promoter: promoter for bacteriophage T7 RNA polymerase
   1610..2419    +  CDS            KanR: aminoglycoside phosphotransferase; aph(3')-Ia; confers resistance to kanamycin in bacteria or G418 (Geneticin®) in eukaryotes
   2566..3154    +  rep_origin     ori: high-copy-number ColE1/pMB1/pBR322/pUC origin of replication
